Addgene plasmid #200835: pLenti4-Puro-H19
Purpose: Lentiviral vector expressing human long non-coding RNA H19
Depositing lab: Reinier Boon. Depositing organization: Vrije Universiteit Medisch Centrum. Publication: Long non-coding RNA H19 regulates endothelial cell aging via inhibition of STAT3 signalling. Hofmann P, Sommer J, Theodorou K, Kirchhof L, Fischer A, Li Y, Perisic L, Hedin U, Maegdefessel L, Dimmeler S, Boon RA. Cardiovasc Res. 2019 Jan 1;115(1):230-242. doi: 10.1093/cvr/cvy206. PubMed 30107531.
Backbone
  Vector backbone: pLenti4-Puro (Addgene plasmid #39481)
  Backbone manufacturer: Invitrogen
  Backbone size w/o insert (bp): 6996
  Total vector size (bp): 9284
  Vector type: Lentiviral
  Selectable markers: Puromycin
Growth in bacteria
  Bacterial resistance: Ampicillin, 100 μg/mL
  Growth temperature: 37°C
  Growth strain: NEB Stable
  Copy number: High Copy
Gene/Insert
  Gene/Insert name: Human long non-coding RNA H19
  Species: H. sapiens (human)
  Insert size (bp): 2288
  GenBank ID: ENST00000412788
  Promoter: CMV
  Entrez Gene: H19 (a.k.a. ASM, ASM1, BWS, D11S813E, GMRSP, LINC00008, MIR675HG, NCRNA00008, WT2)
  Cloning method: Ligation Independent Cloning
  Sequencing primers: 5′ CMV; 3′ V5
Terms and licenses: Academic/Nonprofit Terms; Industry Terms: Not Available to Industry
How to cite: pLenti4-Puro-H19 was a gift from Reinier Boon (Addgene plasmid # 200835 ; http://n2t.net/addgene:200835 ; RRID:Addgene_200835)
