[The description below was written by a language model from this plasmid's Addgene catalogue record and pLannotate feature annotations shown in this document.]
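Description:
pLenti4-Puro-H19 is a third-generation-style, self-inactivating HIV-1 lentiviral transfer plasmid for expressing the human long non-coding RNA H19 in mammalian cells. It is built on the pLenti4-Puro backbone (about 7 kb; 9,284 bp in total with the roughly 2.3 kb insert) and is maintained in E. coli through a high-copy ColE1/pUC origin and an ampicillin resistance gene. An f1 origin and remnants of lac and pBluescript-type sequences are also present in the bacterial portion. The viral genome is transcribed from a chimeric RSV promoter fused to a truncated 5' LTR, followed by the Ψ packaging signal, a gag fragment and the Rev response element. It ends in a ΔU3 3' LTR, so that the integrated provirus lacks LTR promoter activity. An SV40 polyadenylation signal lies downstream of this LTR.

Within the viral cassette, the CMV immediate-early enhancer and promoter drive the H19 transcript. Two short matches annotated as tet operator-containing promoter fragments sit immediately after the CMV promoter, suggesting a tetracycline-operator (CMV/TO-type) configuration, although the record does not state that expression is meant to be inducible. The insert region contains the conserved H19 RNA motifs and the embedded mir-675 hairpin. The annotation tool marks the three conserved regions on the opposite strand to mir-675, an inconsistency the record does not resolve. A backbone V5 tag sequence follows the insert but is not relevant to a non-coding RNA. A downstream SV40 early promoter drives puromycin N-acetyltransferase for selection of transduced cells. The associated work concerns H19 in endothelial cell aging and STAT3 signalling, consistent with use for stable H19 overexpression.
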