Features (pLannotate 1.2.2; 33 found; start..end, strand, type, name):
    226..825     +  CDS            PuroR: puromycin N-acetyltransferase; pac from Streptomyces alboniger; confers resistance to puromycin
    815..895     +  CDS            nef (fragment): NEF_HV1Z2 - Experimental evidence at protein level: Swiss-Prot protein existence level 1. Extracellular Nef protein targets CD4(+) T-lymphocytes for apoptosis by interacting with CXCR4 surface receptors. From Human immunodeficiency virus type 1 group M subtype D (isolate Z2/CDC-Z34) (HIV-1).
    897..1130    +  LTR            3' LTR (ΔU3): self-inactivating 3' long terminal repeat (LTR) from HIV-1
   1202..1323    +  polyA_signal   SV40 poly(A) signal: SV40 polyadenylation signal
   1363..1498    +  rep_origin     SV40 ori: SV40 origin of replication
   1519..1537    -  promoter       T7 promoter: promoter for bacteriophage T7 RNA polymerase
   1545..1700    +  CDS            lacZα (fragment): LacZα fragment of β-galactosidase; lacZ fragment
   1705..2133    +  rep_origin     f1 ori (sequence partly withheld): f1 bacteriophage origin of replication; arrow indicates direction of (+) strand synthesis
   2186..2290    +  promoter       AmpR promoter: bla
   2291..3151    +  CDS            AmpR: β-lactamase; bla; confers resistance to ampicillin, carbenicillin, and related antibiotics
   3322..3910    +  rep_origin     ori: high-copy-number ColE1/pMB1/pBR322/pUC origin of replication
   4093..4185    +  CDS            lacI (fragment): lac repressor; lacI; The lac repressor binds to the lac operator to inhibit transcription in E. coli. This inhibition can be relieved by adding lactose or isopropyl-β-D-thiogalactopyranoside (IPTG).
   4198..4219    +  protein_bind   CAP binding site: CAP binding activates transcription in the presence of cAMP. E. coli catabolite activator protein
   4234..4264    +  promoter       lac promoter: promoter for the E. coli lac operon
   4272..4288    +  protein_bind   lac operator: The lac repressor binds to the lac operator to inhibit transcription in E. coli. This inhibition can be relieved by adding lactose or isopropyl-β-D-thiogalactopyranoside (IPTG). lac repressor encoded by lacI
   4333..4351    +  promoter       T3 promoter: promoter for bacteriophage T3 RNA polymerase
   4379..4605    +  promoter       RSV promoter: Rous sarcoma virus enhancer/promoter
   4606..4786    +  LTR            5' LTR (truncated): truncated 5' long terminal repeat (LTR) from HIV-1
   4833..4958    +  misc_feature   HIV-1 Ψ: packaging signal of human immunodeficiency virus type 1
   4942..5305    +  CDS            HIV-1 gag (fragment): gag protein from human immunodeficiency virus 1; gag
   5451..5684    +  misc_feature   RRE: The Rev response element (RRE) of HIV-1 allows for Rev-dependent mRNA export from the nucleus to the cytoplasm.
   6061..6161    +  CDS            Rev (fragment): human immunodeficiency virus 1 (HIV-1) Rev protein; rev; enhances nuclear export of unspliced and incompletely spliced viral mRNAs
   6162..6182    -  misc_feature   MCS (fragment): pBluescript multiple cloning site
   6193..6494    +  enhancer       CMV enhancer: human cytomegalovirus immediate early enhancer
   6495..6698    +  promoter       CMV promoter: human cytomegalovirus (CMV) immediate early promoter
   6700..6719    +  promoter       PLtetO-1 promoter (fragment): modified phage lambda PL promoter with tet operator sites (Lutz and Bujard, 1997)
   6721..6740    +  promoter       PLtetO-1 promoter (fragment): modified phage lambda PL promoter with tet operator sites (Lutz and Bujard, 1997)
   6737..6852    -  ncRNA          H19 3: Accession: RF01974 - H19 conserved region 3
   7013..7081    -  ncRNA          H19 2: Accession: RF01973 - H19 conserved region 2
   7734..7806    +  ncRNA          mir-675: Accession: RF00897 - microRNA mir-675
   7955..8025    -  ncRNA          H19 1: Accession: RF01972 - H19 conserved region 1
   9046..9087    +  CDS            V5 tag: epitope tag from simian virus 5
   9171..216     +  promoter       SV40 promoter (across the origin): SV40 enhancer and early promoter
>Addgene plasmid #200835 | pLenti4-Puro-H19 | addgene full sequence | sequence record 404974 | Addgene NGS Result
GGCAGAAGTATGCAAAGCATGCATCTCAATTAGTCAGCAACCATAGTCCCGCCCCTAACTCCGCCCATCC
CGCCCCTAACTCCGCCCAGTTCCGCCCATTCTCCGCCCCATGGCTGACTAATTTTTTTTATTTATGCAGA
GGCCGAGGCCGCCTCGGCCTCTGAGCTATTCCAGAAGTAGTGAGGAGGCTTTTTTGGAGGCCTAGGCTTT
TGCAAAAAGCTTACCATGACCGAGTACAAGCCCACGGTGCGCCTCGCCACCCGCGACGACGTCCCCAGGG
CCGTACGCACCCTCGCCGCCGCGTTCGCCGACTACCCCGCCACGCGCCACACCGTCGATCCGGACCGCCA
CATCGAGCGGGTCACCGAGCTGCAAGAACTCTTCCTCACGCGCGTCGGGCTCGACATCGGCAAGGTGTGG
GTCGCGGACGACGGCGCCGCGGTGGCGGTCTGGACCACGCCGGAGAGCGTCGAAGCGGGGGCGGTGTTCG
CCGAGATCGGCCCGCGCATGGCCGAGTTGAGCGGTTCCCGGCTGGCCGCGCAGCAACAGATGGAAGGCCT
CCTGGCGCCGCACCGGCCCAAGGAGCCCGCGTGGTTCCTGGCCACCGTCGGCGTCTCGCCCGACCACCAG
GGCAAGGGTCTGGGCAGCGCCGTCGTGCTCCCCGGAGTGGAGGCGGCCGAGCGCGCCGGGGTGCCCGCCT
TCCTGGAGACCTCCGCGCCCCGCAACCTCCCCTTCTACGAGCGGCTCGGCTTCACCGTCACCGCCGACGT
CGAGGTGCCCGAAGGACCGCGCACCTGGTGCATGACCCGCAAGCCCGGTGCCTGAGGTACCTTTAAGACC
AATGACTTACAAGGCAGCTGTAGATCTTAGCCACTTTTTAAAAGAAAAGGGGGGACTGGAAGGGCTAATT
CACTCCCAACGAAGACAAGATCTGCTTTTTGCTTGTACTGGGTCTCTCTGGTTAGACCAGATCTGAGCCT
GGGAGCTCTCTGGCTAACTAGGGAACCCACTGCTTAAGCCTCAATAAAGCTTGCCTTGAGTGCTTCAAGT
AGTGTGTGCCCGTCTGTTGTGTGACTCTGGTAACTAGAGATCCCTCAGACCCTTTTAGTCAGTGTGGAAA
ATCTCTAGCAGTAGTAGTTCATGTCATCTTATTATTCAGTATTTATAACTTGCAAAGAAATGAATATCAG
AGAGTGAGAGGAACTTGTTTATTGCAGCTTATAATGGTTACAAATAAAGCAATAGCATCACAAATTTCAC
AAATAAAGCATTTTTTTCACTGCATTCTAGTTGTGGTTTGTCCAAACTCATCAATGTATCTTATCATGTC
TGGCTCTAGCTATCCCGCCCCTAACTCCGCCCATCCCGCCCCTAACTCCGCCCAGTTCCGCCCATTCTCC
GCCCCATGGCTGACTAATTTTTTTTATTTATGCAGAGGCCGAGGCCGCCTCGGCCTCTGAGCTATTCCAG
AAGTAGTGAGGAGGCTTTTTTGGAGGCCTAGGGACGTACCCAATTCGCCCTATAGTGAGTCGTATTACGC
GCGCTCACTGGCCGTCGTTTTACAACGTCGTGACTGGGAAAACCCTGGCGTTACCCAACTTAATCGCCTT
GCAGCACATCCCCCTTTCGCCAGCTGGCGTAATAGCGAAGAGGCCCGCACCGATCGCCCTTCCCAACAGT
TGCGCAGCCTGAATGGCGAATGGG
[124 nt withheld, positions 1705-1828]
C
[91 nt withheld, positions 1830-1920]
A
[49 nt withheld, positions 1922-1970]
CCTTTGACGTTGGAGTCCACGTTCTTT
[37 nt withheld, positions 1998-2034]
ACCCTATCTCGGTCTATTCTTTTGATTTATAAGGGATTTTGCCGATTTCGGCCTATTGGTTAAAAAATGA
GCTGATTTAACAAAAATTTAACGCGAATTTTAACAAAATATTAACGCTTACAATTTAGGTGGCACTTTTC
GGGGAAATGTGCGCGGAACCCCTATTTGTTTATTTTTCTAAATACATTCAAATATGTATCCGCTCATGAG
ACAATAACCCTGATAAATGCTTCAATAATATTGAAAAAGGAAGAGTATGAGTATTCAACATTTCCGTGTC
GCCCTTATTCCCTTTTTTGCGGCATTTTGCCTTCCTGTTTTTGCTCACCCAGAAACGCTGGTGAAAGTAA
AAGATGCTGAAGATCAGTTGGGTGCACGAGTGGGTTACATCGAACTGGATCTCAACAGCGGTAAGATCCT
TGAGAGTTTTCGCCCCGAAGAACGTTTTCCAATGATGAGCACTTTTAAAGTTCTGCTATGTGGCGCGGTA
TTATCCCGTATTGACGCCGGGCAAGAGCAACTCGGTCGCCGCATACACTATTCTCAGAATGACTTGGTTG
AGTACTCACCAGTCACAGAAAAGCATCTTACGGATGGCATGACAGTAAGAGAATTATGCAGTGCTGCCAT
AACCATGAGTGATAACACTGCGGCCAACTTACTTCTGACAACGATCGGAGGACCGAAGGAGCTAACCGCT
TTTTTGCACAACATGGGGGATCATGTAACTCGCCTTGATCGTTGGGAACCGGAGCTGAATGAAGCCATAC
CAAACGACGAGCGTGACACCACGATGCCTGTAGCAATGGCAACAACGTTGCGCAAACTATTAACTGGCGA
ACTACTTACTCTAGCTTCCCGGCAACAATTAATAGACTGGATGGAGGCGGATAAAGTTGCAGGACCACTT
CTGCGCTCGGCCCTTCCGGCTGGCTGGTTTATTGCTGATAAATCTGGAGCCGGTGAGCGTGGGTCTCGCG
GTATCATTGCAGCACTGGGGCCAGATGGTAAGCCCTCCCGTATCGTAGTTATCTACACGACGGGGAGTCA
GGCAACTATGGATGAACGAAATAGACAGATCGCTGAGATAGGTGCCTCACTGATTAAGCATTGGTAACTG
TCAGACCAAGTTTACTCATATATACTTTAGATTGATTTAAAACTTCATTTTTAATTTAAAAGGATCTAGG
TGAAGATCCTTTTTGATAATCTCATGACCAAAATCCCTTAACGTGAGTTTTCGTTCCACTGAGCGTCAGA
CCCCGTAGAAAAGATCAAAGGATCTTCTTGAGATCCTTTTTTTCTGCGCGTAATCTGCTGCTTGCAAACA
AAAAAACCACCGCTACCAGCGGTGGTTTGTTTGCCGGATCAAGAGCTACCAACTCTTTTTCCGAAGGTAA
CTGGCTTCAGCAGAGCGCAGATACCAAATACTGTTCTTCTAGTGTAGCCGTAGTTAGGCCACCACTTCAA
GAACTCTGTAGCACCGCCTACATACCTCGCTCTGCTAATCCTGTTACCAGTGGCTGCTGCCAGTGGCGAT
AAGTCGTGTCTTACCGGGTTGGACTCAAGACGATAGTTACCGGATAAGGCGCAGCGGTCGGGCTGAACGG
GGGGTTCGTGCACACAGCCCAGCTTGGAGCGAACGACCTACACCGAACTGAGATACCTACAGCGTGAGCT
ATGAGAAAGCGCCACGCTTCCCGAAGGGAGAAAGGCGGACAGGTATCCGGTAAGCGGCAGGGTCGGAACA
GGAGAGCGCACGAGGGAGCTTCCAGGGGGAAACGCCTGGTATCTTTATAGTCCTGTCGGGTTTCGCCACC
TCTGACTTGAGCGTCGATTTTTGTGATGCTCGTCAGGGGGGCGGAGCCTATGGAAAAACGCCAGCAACGC
GGCCTTTTTACGGTTCCTGGCCTTTTGCTGGCCTTTTGCTCACATGTTCTTTCCTGCGTTATCCCCTGAT
TCTGTGGATAACCGTATTACCGCCTTTGAGTGAGCTGATACCGCTCGCCGCAGCCGAACGACCGAGCGCA
GCGAGTCAGTGAGCGAGGAAGCGGAAGAGCGCCCAATACGCAAACCGCCTCTCCCCGCGCGTTGGCCGAT
TCATTAATGCAGCTGGCACGACAGGTTTCCCGACTGGAAAGCGGGCAGTGAGCGCAACGCAATTAATGTG
AGTTAGCTCACTCATTAGGCACCCCAGGCTTTACACTTTATGCTTCCGGCTCGTATGTTGTGTGGAATTG
TGAGCGGATAACAATTTCACACAGGAAACAGCTATGACCATGATTACGCCAAGCGCGCAATTAACCCTCA
CTAAAGGGAACAAAAGCTGGAGCTGCAAGCTTAATGTAGTCTTATGCAATACTCTTGTAGTCTTGCAACA
TGGTAACGATGAGTTAGCAACATGCCTTACAAGGAGAGAAAAAGCACCGTGCATGCCGATTGGTGGAAGT
AAGGTGGTACGATCGTGCCTTATTAGGAAGGCAACAGACGGGTCTGACATGGATTGGACGAACCACTGAA
TTGCCGCATTGCAGAGATATTGTATTTAAGTGCCTAGCTCGATACATAAACGGGTCTCTCTGGTTAGACC
AGATCTGAGCCTGGGAGCTCTCTGGCTAACTAGGGAACCCACTGCTTAAGCCTCAATAAAGCTTGCCTTG
AGTGCTTCAAGTAGTGTGTGCCCGTCTGTTGTGTGACTCTGGTAACTAGAGATCCCTCAGACCCTTTTAG
TCAGTGTGGAAAATCTCTAGCAGTGGCGCCCGAACAGGGACTTGAAAGCGAAAGGGAAACCAGAGGAGCT
CTCTCGACGCAGGACTCGGCTTGCTGAAGCGCGCACGGCAAGAGGCGAGGGGCGGCGACTGGTGAGTACG
CCAAAAATTTTGACTAGCGGAGGCTAGAAGGAGAGAGATGGGTGCGAGAGCGTCAGTATTAAGCGGGGGA
GAATTAGATCGCGATGGGAAAAAATTCGGTTAAGGCCAGGGGGAAAGAAAAAATATAAATTAAAACATAT
AGTATGGGCAAGCAGGGAGCTAGAACGATTCGCAGTTAATCCTGGCCTGTTAGAAACATCAGAAGGCTGT
AGACAAATACTGGGACAGCTACAACCATCCCTTCAGACAGGATCAGAAGAACTTAGATCATTATATAATA
CAGTAGCAACCCTCTATTGTGTGCATCAAAGGATAGAGATAAAAGACACCAAGGAAGCTTTAGACAAGAT
AGAGGAAGAGCAAAACAAAAGTAAGACCACCGCACAGCAAGCGGCCGCTGATCTTCAGACCTGGAGGAGG
AGATATGAGGGACAATTGGAGAAGTGAATTATATAAATATAAAGTAGTAAAAATTGAACCATTAGGAGTA
GCACCCACCAAGGCAAAGAGAAGAGTGGTGCAGAGAGAAAAAAGAGCAGTGGGAATAGGAGCTTTGTTCC
TTGGGTTCTTGGGAGCAGCAGGAAGCACTATGGGCGCAGCGTCAATGACGCTGACGGTACAGGCCAGACA
ATTATTGTCTGGTATAGTGCAGCAGCAGAACAATTTGCTGAGGGCTATTGAGGCGCAACAGCATCTGTTG
CAACTCACAGTCTGGGGCATCAAGCAGCTCCAGGCAAGAATCCTGGCTGTGGAAAGATACCTAAAGGATC
AACAGCTCCTGGGGATTTGGGGTTGCTCTGGAAAACTCATTTGCACCACTGCTGTGCCTTGGAATGCTAG
TTGGAGTAATAAATCTCTGGAACAGATTTGGAATCACACGACCTGGATGGAGTGGGACAGAGAAATTAAC
AATTACACAAGCTTAATACACTCCTTAATTGAAGAATCGCAAAACCAGCAAGAAAAGAATGAACAAGAAT
TATTGGAATTAGATAAATGGGCAAGTTTGTGGAATTGGTTTAACATAACAAATTGGCTGTGGTATATAAA
ATTATTCATAATGATAGTAGGAGGCTTGGTAGGTTTAAGAATAGTTTTTGCTGTACTTTCTATAGTGAAT
AGAGTTAGGCAGGGATATTCACCATTATCGTTTCAGACCCACCTCCCAACCCCGAGGGGACCCGACAGGC
CCGAAGGAATAGAAGAAGAAGGTGGAGAGAGAGACAGAGACAGATCCATTCGATTAGTGAACGGATCTCG
ACGGTATCGATAAGCTTGGGAGTTCCGCTTACATAACTTACGGTAAATGGCCCGCCTGGCTGACCGCCCA
ACGACCCCCGCCCATTGACGTCAATAATGACGTATGTTCCCATAGTAACGCCAATAGGGACTTTCCATTG
ACGTCAATGGGTGGAGTATTTACGGTAAACTGCCCACTTGGCAGTACATCAAGTGTATCATATGCCAAGT
ACGCCCCCTATTGACGTCAATGACGGTAAATGGCCCGCCTGGCATTATGCCCAGTACATGACCTTATGGG
ACTTTCCTACTTGGCAGTACATCTACGTATTAGTCATCGCTATTACCATGGTGATGCGGTTTTGGCAGTA
CATCAATGGGCGTGGATAGCGGTTTGACTCACGGGGATTTCCAAGTCTCCACCCCATTGACGTCAATGGG
AGTTTGTTTTGGCACCAAAATCAACGGGACTTTCCAAAATGTCGTAACAACTCCGCCCCATTGACGCAAA
TGGGCGGTAGGCGTGTACGGTGGGAGGTCTATATAAGCAGAGCTCTCCCTATCAGTGATAGAGATCTCCC
TATCAGTGATAGAGATCGTCGACTAGTGGGGTAACGGGGGAAACTGGGGAAGTGGGGAACCGAGGGGCAA
CCAGGGGAAGATGGGGTGCTGGAGGAGAGCTTGTGGGAGCCAAGGAGCACCTTGGACATCTGGAGTCTGG
CAGGAGTGATGACGGGTGGAGGGGCTAGCTCGAGGCAGGGCTGGTGGGGCCTGAGGCCAGTGAGGAGTGT
GGAGTAGGTGCCCAGGCATCGTGCAGACAGGGCGACATCAGCTGGGGACGATGGGCCTGAGCTAGGGCTG
GAAAGAAGGGGGAGCCAGGCATTCATCCCGGTCACTTTTGGTTACAGGACGTGGCAGCTGGTTGGACGAG
GGGAGCTGGTGGGCAGGGTTTGATCCCAGGGCCTGGGCAACGGAGGTGTAGCTGGCAGCAGCGGGCAGGT
GAGGACCCCATCTGCCGGGCAGGTGAGTCCCTTCCCTCCCCAGGCCTCGCTTCCCCAGCCTTCTGAAAGA
AGGAGGTTTAGGGGATCGAGGGCTGGCGGGGAGAAGCAGACACCCTCCCAGCAGAGGGGCAGGATGGGGG
CAGGAGAGTTAGCAAAGGTGACATCTTCTCGGGGGGAGCCGAGACTGCGCAAGGCTGGGGGGCTATGGGC
CCGTTCCAGGCAGAAAGAGCAAGAGGGCAGGGAGGGAGCACAGGGGTGGCCAGCGTAGGGTCCAGCACGT
GGGGTGGTACCCCAGGCCTGGGTCAGACAGGGACAAGGCAGGGGACACAGGACAGAGGGGTCCCCAGCTG
CCACCTCACCCACCGCAATTCATTTAGTAGCAGGCACAGGGGCAGCTCCGGCACGGCTTTCTCAGGCCTA
TGCCGGAGCCTCGAGGGCTGGAGAGCGGGAAGACAGGCAGTGCTCGGGGAGTTGCAGCAGGACATCACCA
GGAGGGCGAAGCGGCCACGGGAGGGGGGCCCCGGGACATTGCGCAGCAAGGAGGCTGCAGGGGCTCGGCC
TGCGGGCGCCGGTCCCACGAGGCACTGCGGCCCAGGGTCTGGTGCGGAGAGGGCCCACAGTGGACTTGGT
GACGCTGTATGCCCTCACCGCTCAGCCCCTGGGGCTGGCTTGGCAGACAGTACAGCATCCAGGGGAGTCA
AGGGCATGGGGCGAGACCAGACTAGGCGAGGCGGGCGGGGCGGAGTGAATGAGCTCTCAGGAGGGAGGAT
GGTGCAGGCAGGGGTGAGGAGCGCAGCGGGCGGCGAGCGGGAGGCACTGGCCTCCAGAGCCCGTGGCCAA
GGCGGGCCTCGCGGGCGGCGACGGAGCCGGGATCGGTGCCTCAGCGTTCGGGCTGGAGACGAGGCCAGGT
CTCCAGCTGGGGTGGACGTGCCCACCAGCTGCCGAAGGCCAAGACGCCAGGTCCGGTGGACGTGACAAGC
AGGACATGACATGGTCCGGTGTGACGGCGAGGACAGAGGAGGCGCGTCCGGCCTTCCTGAACACCTTAGG
CTGGTGGGGCTGCGGCAAGAAGCGGGTCTGTTTCTTTACTTCCTCCACGGAGTCGGCACACTATGGCTGC
CCTCTGGGCTCCCAGAACCCACAACATGAAAGAAATGGTGCTACCCAGCTCAAGCCTGGGCCTTTGAATC
CGGACACAAAACCCTCTAGCTTGGAAATGAATATGCTGCACTTTACAACCACTGCACTACCTGACTCAGG
AATCGGCTCTCGAAGGTGAAGCGAGAGGAACCAGACCTCATCAGCCCAACATCAAAGACACCATCGGAAC
AGCAGCGCCCGCAGCACCCACCCCGCACCGGCGACTCCATCTTCACGGCCACCCCCTGCGGCGGACGGTT
GACCACCAGCCACCACATCATCCCAGAGCTGAGCTCCTCCAGCGGGATGACGCCGTCCCCACCACCTCCC
TCTTCTTCTTTTTCATCCTTCTGTCTCTTTGTTTCTGAGCTTTCCTGTCTTTCCTTTTTTTCTGAGAGAT
TCAAAGCCTCCACGACTCTGTTTCCCCCGTCCCTTCTGAATTTAATTTGCACTAAGTCATTTGCACTGGT
TGGAGTTGTGGAGACGGCCTTGAGTCTCGGTGCGAGTGTGCGTGAGTGTGAGCCACCTTGGCAAGTGCCT
GCGCAGGGCCCGGCCGCCCTCCATCTGGGCCGGGTGACTGGGCGCCGGCTGTGTGCCCGAGGCCTCACCC
TGCCCTCGCCTAGTCTGGAAGCTCCGACCGACATCACGGAGCAGCCTTCAAGCATTCCATTACGCCCCAT
CTCGCTCTGTGCCCCTCCCCACCAGGGCTTCAGCAGGAGCCCTGGACTCATCATCAATAAACACTGTTAC
AGCAATTCGAAGGTAAGCCTATCCCTAACCCTCTCCTCGGTCTCGATTCTACGCGTACCGGTCATCATCA
CCATCACCATTGAGTTTAAACCTGCTGATCAGCCTCGACTGTGCCTTCTAGTCGACCCTGTGGAATGTGT
GTCAGTTAGGGTGTGGAAAGTCCCCAGGCTCCCCAGCAGGCAGAAGTATGCAAAGCATGCATCTCAATTA
GTCAGCAACCAGGTGTGGAAAGTCCCCAGGCTCCCCAGCA
